Addgene plasmid #205168: pAG1186 Lyn11-ECFP-FIREmate
Purpose: Expresses Lyn11-ECFP-FIREmate in mammalian cells
Depositing lab: Arnaud Gautier. Depositing organization: Sorbonne Université. Publication: A fluorogenic chemically induced dimerization technology for controlling, imaging and sensing protein proximity. Bottone S, Joliot O, Cakil ZV, El Hajji L, Rakotoarison LM, Boncompain G, Perez F, Gautier A. Nat Methods. 2023 Aug 28. doi: 10.1038/s41592-023-01988-8. PubMed 37640938.
Backbone
  Vector backbone: pIRES
  Backbone size w/o insert (bp): 4005
  Vector type: Mammalian Expression
  Selectable markers: Neomycin (select with G418)
Growth in bacteria
  Bacterial resistance: Kanamycin, 50 μg/mL
  Growth temperature: 37°C
  Growth strain: DH5alpha
  Copy number: High Copy
Gene/Insert
  Gene/Insert name: Lyn11-ECFP-FIREmate
  Cloning method: Gibson Cloning
  Sequencing primers: 5′ cgcaaatgggcggtaggcgtg
Terms and licenses: Academic/Nonprofit Terms; Industry Terms: Not Available to Industry
How to cite: pAG1186 Lyn11-ECFP-FIREmate was a gift from Arnaud Gautier (Addgene plasmid # 205168 ; http://n2t.net/addgene:205168 ; RRID:Addgene_205168)
