[The description below was written by a language model from this plasmid's Addgene catalogue record and pLannotate feature annotations shown in this document.]
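Description:
pAG1186 Lyn11-ECFP-FIREmate is a 5.2 kb mammalian expression plasmid, listed as built on a pIRES backbone by Gibson cloning, that drives constitutive expression of a membrane-targeted fusion protein. It is propagated in E. coli as a high-copy plasmid from a ColE1/pUC-type origin and also carries an f1 phage origin. A single Tn5 aminoglycoside phosphotransferase gene (NeoR/KanR) serves both hosts. The bacterial AmpR (bla) promoter gives kanamycin resistance in bacteria, and the adjacent SV40 enhancer/early promoter, with an HSV TK polyadenylation signal downstream, gives G418 resistance in mammalian cells. Although the backbone is named pIRES, no IRES element appears in the feature table. The short ble, bGH poly(A) and SV40 large T antigen hits are annotated only as fragments and are probably backbone remnants.

The expression cassette consists of the human CMV immediate-early enhancer and promoter, the fusion open reading frame and an SV40 polyadenylation signal. By name, the fusion begins with Lyn11, generally known as a short N-terminal acylation motif from Lyn kinase that anchors proteins to the inner leaflet of the plasma membrane. It is not separately annotated but would lie in the interval between the promoter and ECFP. The cyan fluorescent protein ECFP follows, reporting expression and localisation. The final module, FIREmate, is detected by the annotation software as a fragment of Y-FAST, the fluorogen-binding tag derived from photoactive yellow protein.

According to the associated publication title, the plasmid belongs to a fluorogenic chemically induced dimerization system for controlling, imaging and sensing protein proximity. This construct plausibly supplies a plasma-membrane-anchored partner for recruiting a complementary tagged protein, although the record itself states only that it expresses the fusion in mammalian cells.
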