Features (pLannotate 1.2.2; 14 found; start..end, strand, type, name):
     61..364     +  enhancer       CMV enhancer: human cytomegalovirus immediate early enhancer
    365..568     +  promoter       CMV promoter: human cytomegalovirus (CMV) immediate early promoter
    666..1382    +  CDS            ECFP: ECFP is a basic (constitutively fluorescent) cyan fluorescent protein published in 1996, derived from Aequorea victoria. It has low acid sensitivity.
   1395..1736    +  CDS            Y-FAST (fragment): small protein tag, derived from photoactive yellow protein, that allows in vivo fluorescent labeling by addition of a cell-permeant fluorogen (Plamont et al., 2016)
   1861..1945    +  CDS            large T antigen (fragment): large T antigen from SV40 (simian virus 40)
   1968..2089    +  polyA_signal   SV40 poly(A) signal: SV40 polyadenylation signal
   2123..2551    -  rep_origin     f1 ori (sequence partly withheld): f1 bacteriophage origin of replication; arrow indicates direction of (+) strand synthesis
   2578..2682    +  promoter       AmpR promoter: bla
   2684..3041    +  promoter       SV40 promoter: SV40 enhancer and early promoter
   3076..3870    +  CDS            NeoR/KanR: aminoglycoside phosphotransferase from Tn5; aph(3')-II (or nptII); confers resistance to neomycin, kanamycin, and G418 (Geneticin®)
   3891..4043    +  CDS            ble (fragment): BLE_KLEPN - Experimental evidence at protein level: Swiss-Prot protein existence level 1. Binding protein with a strong affinity to the bleomycin family of antibiotics. Binds to CL990; an antimitotic-antibiotic compound. From Klebsiella pneumoniae.
   4102..4149    +  polyA_signal   HSV TK poly(A) signal: herpes simplex virus thymidine kinase polyadenylation signal (Cole and Stacy, 1985)
   4240..4256    -  polyA_signal   bGH poly(A) signal (fragment): bovine growth hormone polyadenylation signal
   4478..5066    +  rep_origin     ori: high-copy-number ColE1/pMB1/pBR322/pUC origin of replication
>Addgene plasmid #205168 | pAG1186 Lyn11-ECFP-FIREmate | addgene full sequence | sequence record 406787 | Addgene NGS Result
TAGTTATTAATAGTAATCAATTACGGGGTCATTAGTTCATAGCCCATATATGGAGTTCCGCGTTACATAA
CTTACGGTAAATGGCCCGCCTGGCTGACCGCCCAACGACCCCCGCCCATTGACGTCAATAATGACGTATG
TTCCCATAGTAACGCCAATAGGGACTTTCCATTGACGTCAATGGGTGGAGTATTTACGGTAAACTGCCCA
CTTGGCAGTACATCAAGTGTATCATATGCCAAGTACGCCCCCTATTGACGTCAATGACGGTAAATGGCCC
GCCTGGCATTATGCCCAGTACATGACCTTATGGGACTTTCCTACTTGGCAGTACATCTACGTATTAGTCA
TCGCTATTACCATGGTGATGCGGTTTTGGCAGTACATCAATGGGCGTGGATAGCGGTTTGACTCACGGGG
ATTTCCAAGTCTCCACCCCATTGACGTCAATGGGAGTTTGTTTTGGCACCAAAATCAACGGGACTTTCCA
AAATGTCGTAACAACTCCGCCCCATTGACGCAAATGGGCGGTAGGCGTGTACGGTGGGAGGTCTATATAA
GCAGAGCTGGTTTAGTGAACCGTCAGATCCGCTAGCGCTACCGGTGAATTCGCCACCATGGGCTGCATCA
AGTCCAAGGGCAAGGACTCCGCCGGTAGTGGTGGTATGGTGAGCAAGGGCGAGGAGCTGTTCACCGGGGT
GGTGCCCATCCTGGTCGAGCTGGACGGCGACGTAAACGGCCACAAGTTCAGCGTGTCCGGCGAGGGCGAG
GGCGATGCCACCTACGGCAAGCTGACCCTGAAGTTCATCTGCACCACCGGCAAGCTGCCCGTGCCCTGGC
CCACCCTCGTGACCACCCTGACCTGGGGCGTGCAGTGCTTCAGCCGCTACCCCGACCACATGAAGCAGCA
CGACTTCTTCAAGTCCGCCATGCCCGAAGGCTACGTCCAGGAGCGCACCATCTTCTTCAAGGACGACGGC
AACTACAAGACCCGCGCCGAGGTGAAGTTCGAGGGCGACACCCTGGTGAACCGCATCGAGCTGAAGGGCA
TCGACTTCAAGGAGGACGGCAACATCCTGGGGCACAAGCTGGAGTACAACTACATCAGCCACAACGTCTA
TATCACCGCCGACAAGCAGAAGAACGGCATCAAGGCCAACTTCAAGATCCGCCACAACATCGAGGACGGC
AGCGTGCAGCTCGCCGACCACTACCAGCAGAACACCCCCATCGGCGACGGCCCCGTGCTGCTGCCCGACA
ACCACTACCTGAGCACCCAGTCCGCCCTGAGCAAAGACCCCAACGAGAAGCGCGATCACATGGTCCTGCT
GGAGTTCGTGACCGCCGCCGGGATCACTCTCGGCATGGACGAGCTGTACAAGGGAGCAAGTGGAATGGAG
CATGTTGCCTTTGGCAGTGAGGACATCGAGAACACTCTGGCCAATATGGACGACGAACAACTGGATAGGT
TGGCCTTTGGCGTAATTCAGCTCGATGGTGACGGGAATATCCTGCTGTACAATGCTGCTGAAGGGGACAT
CACTGGCAGAGATCCCAAACAGGTGATTGGGAAGAACTTCTTCAAGGATGTTGCACCTGGAACGGATACT
CCCGAGTTTTACGGCAAATTCAAGGAAGGCGCAGCGTCAGGGAATCTGAACACCATGTTCGAATGGACGA
TACCGACAAGCAGGGGACCAACCAAGGTCAAGGTGCACTTGAAGAAAGCCCTTTCCAGTGCTGGTGGTAG
TGCTGGTGGTAGTGCTGGTGGTAGTGCTGGTGGTAGTGCTGGTGGTACTGGTGGTCCTCGAGCTTAAGCT
TCGAACTCTGCAGTCGACAGATCCACCGGATCTAGATAACTGATCATAATCAGCCATACCACATTTGTAG
AGGTTTTACTTGCTTTAAAAAACCTCCCACACCTCCCCCTGAACCTGAAACATAAAATGAATGCAATTGT
TGTTGTTAACTTGTTTATTGCAGCTTATAATGGTTACAAATAAAGCAATAGCATCACAAATTTCACAAAT
AAAGCATTTTTTTCACTGCATTCTAGTTGTGGTTTGTCCAAACTCATCAATGTATCTTAAGGCGTAAATT
GTAAGCGTTAATATTTTGTTAAAATTCGCGTTAAATTTTTGTTAAATCAGCTCATTTTTTAACCAATAGG
CCGAAATCGGCAAAATCCCTTATAAATCAAAAGAATAGACCGAGATAGGGT
[37 nt withheld, positions 2222-2258]
AAAGAACGTGGACTCCAACGTCAAAGG
[49 nt withheld, positions 2286-2334]
T
[91 nt withheld, positions 2336-2426]
G
[124 nt withheld, positions 2428-2551]
CAGGTGGCACTTTTCGGGGAAATGTGCGCGGAACCCCTATTTGTTTATTTTTCTAAATACATTCAAATAT
GTATCCGCTCATGAGACAATAACCCTGATAAATGCTTCAATAATATTGAAAAAGGAAGAGTCCTGAGGCG
GAAAGAACCAGCTGTGGAATGTGTGTCAGTTAGGGTGTGGAAAGTCCCCAGGCTCCCCAGCAGGCAGAAG
TATGCAAAGCATGCATCTCAATTAGTCAGCAACCAGGTGTGGAAAGTCCCCAGGCTCCCCAGCAGGCAGA
AGTATGCAAAGCATGCATCTCAATTAGTCAGCAACCATAGTCCCGCCCCTAACTCCGCCCATCCCGCCCC
TAACTCCGCCCAGTTCCGCCCATTCTCCGCCCCATGGCTGACTAATTTTTTTTATTTATGCAGAGGCCGA
GGCCGCCTCGGCCTCTGAGCTATTCCAGAAGTAGTGAGGAGGCTTTTTTGGAGGCCTAGGCTTTTGCAAA
GATCGATCAAGAGACAGGATGAGGATCGTTTCGCATGATTGAACAAGATGGATTGCACGCAGGTTCTCCG
GCCGCTTGGGTGGAGAGGCTATTCGGCTATGACTGGGCACAACAGACAATCGGCTGCTCTGATGCCGCCG
TGTTCCGGCTGTCAGCGCAGGGGCGCCCGGTTCTTTTTGTCAAGACCGACCTGTCCGGTGCCCTGAATGA
ACTGCAAGACGAGGCAGCGCGGCTATCGTGGCTGGCCACGACGGGCGTTCCTTGCGCAGCTGTGCTCGAC
GTTGTCACTGAAGCGGGAAGGGACTGGCTGCTATTGGGCGAAGTGCCGGGGCAGGATCTCCTGTCATCTC
ACCTTGCTCCTGCCGAGAAAGTATCCATCATGGCTGATGCAATGCGGCGGCTGCATACGCTTGATCCGGC
TACCTGCCCATTCGACCACCAAGCGAAACATCGCATCGAGCGAGCACGTACTCGGATGGAAGCCGGTCTT
GTCGATCAGGATGATCTGGACGAAGAGCATCAGGGGCTCGCGCCAGCCGAACTGTTCGCCAGGCTCAAGG
CGAGCATGCCCGACGGCGAGGATCTCGTCGTGACCCATGGCGATGCCTGCTTGCCGAATATCATGGTGGA
AAATGGCCGCTTTTCTGGATTCATCGACTGTGGCCGGCTGGGTGTGGCGGACCGCTATCAGGACATAGCG
TTGGCTACCCGTGATATTGCTGAAGAGCTTGGCGGCGAATGGGCTGACCGCTTCCTCGTGCTTTACGGTA
TCGCCGCTCCCGATTCGCAGCGCATCGCCTTCTATCGCCTTCTTGACGAGTTCTTCTGAGCGGGACTCTG
GGGTTCGAAATGACCGACCAAGCGACGCCCAACCTGCCATCACGAGATTTCGATTCCACCGCCGCCTTCT
ATGAAAGGTTGGGCTTCGGAATCGTTTTCCGGGACGCCGGCTGGATGATCCTCCAGCGCGGGGATCTCAT
GCTGGAGTTCTTCGCCCACCCTAGGGGGAGGCTAACTGAAACACGGAAGGAGACAATACCGGAAGGAACC
CGCGCTATGACGGCAATAAAAAGACAGAATAAAACGCACGGTGTTGGGTCGTTTGTTCATAAACGCGGGG
TTCGGTCCCAGGGCTGGCACTCTGTCGATACCCCACCGAGACCCCATTGGGGCCAATACGCCCGCGTTTC
TTCCTTTTCCCCACCCCACCCCCCAAGTTCGGGTGAAGGCCCAGGGCTCGCAGCCAACGTCGGGGCGGCA
GGCCCTGCCATAGCCTCAGGTTACTCATATATACTTTAGATTGATTTAAAACTTCATTTTTAATTTAAAA
GGATCTAGGTGAAGATCCTTTTTGATAATCTCATGACCAAAATCCCTTAACGTGAGTTTTCGTTCCACTG
AGCGTCAGACCCCGTAGAAAAGATCAAAGGATCTTCTTGAGATCCTTTTTTTCTGCGCGTAATCTGCTGC
TTGCAAACAAAAAAACCACCGCTACCAGCGGTGGTTTGTTTGCCGGATCAAGAGCTACCAACTCTTTTTC
CGAAGGTAACTGGCTTCAGCAGAGCGCAGATACCAAATACTGTTCTTCTAGTGTAGCCGTAGTTAGGCCA
CCACTTCAAGAACTCTGTATCACCGCCTACATACCTCGCTCTGCTAATCCTGTTACCAGTGGCTGCTGCC
AGTGGCGATAAGTCGTGTCTTACCGGGTTGGACTCAAGACGATAGTTACCGGATAAGGCGCAGCGGTCGG
GCTGAACGGGGGGTTCGTGCACACAGCCCAGCTTGGAGCGAACGACCTACACCGAACTGAGATACCTACA
GCGTGAGCTATGAGAAAGCGCCACGCTTCCCGAAGGGAGAAAGGCGGACAGGTATCCGGTAAGCGGCAGG
GTCGGAACAGGAGAGCGCACGAGGGAGCTTCCAGGGGGAAACGCCTGGTATCTTTATAGTCCTGTCGGGT
TTCGCCACCTCTGACTTGAGCGTCGATTTTTGTGATGCTCGTCAGGGGGGCGGAGCCTATGGAAAAACGC
CAGCAACGCGGCCTTTTTACGGTTCCTGGCCTTTTGCTGGCCTTTTGCTCACATGTTCTTTCCTGCGTTA
TCCCCTGATTCTGTGGATAACCGTATTACCGCCATGCAT
